LOCUS       Exported 14929 bp ds-DNA circular SYN 12-MAY-2021
DEFINITION  Lentiviral vector expressing Human ACE2 and TMPRSS2.
ACCESSION   .
VERSION     .
KEYWORDS    pWPI-IRES-Puro-Ak-ACE2-TMPRSS2
SOURCE      synthetic DNA construct
  ORGANISM  synthetic DNA construct
REFERENCE   1 (bases 1 to 14929)
  TITLE     Best Lab Plasmids
REFERENCE   2 (bases 1 to 14929)
  AUTHORS   .
  TITLE     Direct Submission
  JOURNAL   Exported May 12, 2021 from SnapGene Server 1.1.58
            http://www.snapgene.com
FEATURES             Location/Qualifiers
     source          1..14929
                     /organism="synthetic DNA construct"
                     /mol_type="other DNA"
     misc_feature    674..799
                     /label=HIV-1 Psi
                     /note="packaging signal of human immunodeficiency virus
                     type 1"
     misc_feature    1292..1525
                     /label=RRE
                     /note="The Rev response element (RRE) of HIV-1 allows for
                     Rev-dependent mRNA export from the nucleus to the
                     cytoplasm."
     CDS             1710..1754
                     /codon_start=1
                     /product="antigenic peptide corresponding to amino acids
                     655 to 669 of the HIV envelope protein gp41 (Lutje Hulsik
                     et al., 2013)"
                     /label=gp41 peptide
                     /note="recognized by the 2H10 single-chain llama nanobody"
                     /translation="KNEQELLELDKWASL"
     promoter        2137..3315
                     /label=EF-1-alpha promoter
                     /note="strong constitutive promoter for human elongation
                     factor EF-1-alpha"
     intron          2368..3306
                     /label=EF-1-alpha intron A
                     /note="intron upstream of the start codon of human
                     EF-1-alpha"
     primer_bind     3263..3283
                     /label=EF1a-F
                     /note="Human elongation factor-1a promoter, forward primer"
     misc_feature    3363..3480
                     /label=cPPT/CTS
                     /note="central polypurine tract and central termination
                     sequence of HIV-1"
     misc_feature    7527..8078
                     /label=IRES
                     /note="internal ribosome entry site (IRES) of the
                     encephalomyocarditis virus (EMCV)"
     primer_bind     complement(7671..7688)
                     /label=IRES reverse
                     /note="IRES internal ribosome entry site, reverse primer.
                     Also called pCDH-rev"
     primer_bind     7898..7917
                     /label=IRES-F
                     /note="IRES internal ribosome entry site, forward primer"
     CDS             8081..8680
                     /codon_start=1
                     /gene="pac from Streptomyces alboniger"
                     /product="puromycin N-acetyltransferase"
                     /label=PuroR
                     /note="confers resistance to puromycin"
                     /translation="MTEYKPTVRLATRDDVPRAVRTLAAAFADYPATRHTVDPDRHIER
                     VTELQELFLTRVGLDIGKVWVADDGAAVAVWTTPESVEAGAVFAEIGPRMAELSGSRLA
                     AQQQMEGLLAPHRPKEPAWFLATVGVSPDHQGKGLGSAVVLPGVEAAERAGVPAFLETS
                     APRNLPFYERLGFTVTADVEVPEGPRTWCMTRKPGA"
     primer_bind     complement(8081..8100)
                     /label=Puro-R
                     /note="Puromycin resistance gene, reverse primer. Also
                     called puro-variant-R"
     primer_bind     8577..8597
                     /label=Puro-F
                     /note="Puromycin resistance gene, forward primer"
     primer_bind     complement(8722..8738)
                     /label=KS primer
                     /note="common sequencing primer, one of multiple similar
                     variants"
     primer_bind     complement(8723..8739)
                     /label=pBluescriptKS
                     /note="For pBluescript vector"
     misc_feature    8752..9340
                     /label=WPRE
                     /note="woodchuck hepatitis virus posttranscriptional
                     regulatory element"
     primer_bind     complement(8805..8825)
                     /label=WPRE-R
                     /note="WPRE, reverse primer"
     CDS             complement(9223..9234)
                     /codon_start=1
                     /product="Factor Xa recognition and cleavage site"
                     /label=Factor Xa site
                     /translation="IEGR"
     protein_bind    9484..9517
                     /label=loxP
                     /bound_moiety="Cre recombinase"
                     /note="Cre-mediated recombination occurs in the 8-bp core
                     sequence (GCATACAT)."
     LTR             9537..9717
                     /label=5' LTR (truncated)
                     /note="truncated 5' long terminal repeat (LTR) from HIV-1"
     promoter        complement(9742..9760)
                     /label=SP6 promoter
                     /note="promoter for bacteriophage SP6 RNA polymerase"
     primer_bind     complement(9743..9760)
                     /label=SP6
                     /note="SP6 promoter, forward primer"
     primer_bind     complement(10050..10069)
                     /label=pBRrevBam
                     /note="pBR322 vectors, tet region, downstream of BamHI,
                     reverse primer"
     primer_bind     complement(10283..10302)
                     /label=pRS-marker
                     /note="pRS vectors, use to sequence yeast selectable
                     marker"
     primer_bind     10402..10424
                     /label=pGEX 3'
                     /note="pGEX vectors, reverse primer"
     primer_bind     complement(10462..10480)
                     /label=pBRforEco
                     /note="pBR322 vectors, upsteam of EcoRI site, forward
                     primer"
     promoter        10548..10652
                     /gene="bla"
                     /label=AmpR promoter
     CDS             10653..11513
                     /codon_start=1
                     /gene="bla"
                     /product="beta-lactamase"
                     /label=AmpR
                     /note="confers resistance to ampicillin, carbenicillin, and
                     related antibiotics"
                     /translation="MSIQHFRVALIPFFAAFCLPVFAHPETLVKVKDAEDQLGARVGYI
                     ELDLNSGKILESFRPEERFPMMSTFKVLLCGAVLSRIDAGQEQLGRRIHYSQNDLVEYS
                     PVTEKHLTDGMTVRELCSAAITMSDNTAANLLLTTIGGPKELTAFLHNMGDHVTRLDRW
                     EPELNEAIPNDERDTTMPVAMATTLRKLLTGELLTLASRQQLIDWMEADKVAGPLLRSA
                     LPAGWFIADKSGAGERGSRGIIAALGPDGKPSRIVVIYTTGSQATMDERNRQIAEIGAS
                     LIKHW"
     primer_bind     complement(10871..10890)
                     /label=Amp-R
                     /note="Ampicillin resistance gene, reverse primer"
     rep_origin      11684..12272
                     /direction=RIGHT
                     /label=ori
                     /note="high-copy-number ColE1/pMB1/pBR322/pUC origin of
                     replication"
     primer_bind     12173..12192
                     /label=pBR322ori-F
                     /note="pBR322 origin, forward primer"
     primer_bind     12426..12443
                     /label=L4440
                     /note="L4440 vector, forward primer"
     primer_bind     complement(12513..12533)
                     /label=pBABE 3'
                     /note="SV40 enhancer, reverse primer for pBABE vectors"
     promoter        12518..12847
                     /label=SV40 promoter
                     /note="SV40 enhancer and early promoter"
     rep_origin      12698..12833
                     /label=SV40 ori
                     /note="SV40 origin of replication"
     primer_bind     12760..12779
                     /label=SV40pro-F
                     /note="SV40 promoter/origin, forward primer"
     intron          13981..14046
                     /label=small t intron
                     /note="SV40 (simian virus 40) small t antigen intron"
     CDS             14176..14196
                     /codon_start=1
                     /product="nuclear localization signal of SV40 (simian virus
                     40) large T antigen"
                     /label=SV40 NLS
                     /translation="PKKKRKV"
     polyA_signal    14621..14755
                     /label=SV40 poly(A) signal
                     /note="SV40 polyadenylation signal"
     primer_bind     complement(14658..14677)
                     /label=SV40pA-R
                     /note="SV40 polyA, reverse primer"
     primer_bind     14712..14731
                     /label=EBV-rev
                     /note="SV40 polyA terminator, reverse primer"
     LTR             14923..627
                     /label=3' LTR
                     /note="3' long terminal repeat (LTR) from HIV-1"
ORIGIN
        1 gctaattcac tcccaaagaa gacaagatat ccttgatctg tggatctacc acacacaagg
       61 ctacttccct gattagcaga actacacacc agggccaggg gtcagatatc cactgacctt
      121 tggatggtgc tacaagctag taccagttga gccagataag gtagaagagg ccaataaagg
      181 agagaacacc agcttgttac accctgtgag cctgcatggg atggatgacc cggagagaga
      241 agtgttagag tggaggtttg acagccgcct agcatttcat cacgtggccc gagagctgca
      301 tccggagtac ttcaagaact gctgatatcg agcttgctac aagggacttt ccgctgggga
      361 ctttccaggg aggcgtggcc tgggcgggac tggggagtgg cgagccctca gatcctgcat
      421 ataagcagct gctttttgcc tgtactgggt ctctctggtt agaccagatc tgagcctggg
      481 agctctctgg ctaactaggg aacccactgc ttaagcctca ataaagcttg ccttgagtgc
      541 ttcaagtagt gtgtgcccgt ctgttgtgtg actctggtaa ctagagatcc ctcagaccct
      601 tttagtcagt gtggaaaatc tctagcagtg gcgcccgaac agggacttga aagcgaaagg
      661 gaaaccagag gagctctctc gacgcaggac tcggcttgct gaagcgcgca cggcaagagg
      721 cgaggggcgg cgactggtga gtacgccaaa aattttgact agcggaggct agaaggagag
      781 agatgggtgc gagagcgtca gtattaagcg ggggagaatt agatcgcgat gggaaaaaat
      841 tcggttaagg ccagggggaa agaaaaaata taaattaaaa catatagtat gggcaagcag
      901 ggagctagaa cgattcgcag ttaatcctgg cctgttagaa acatcagaag gctgtagaca
      961 aatactggga cagctacaac catcccttca gacaggatca gaagaactta gatcattata
     1021 taatacagta gcaaccctct attgtgtgca tcaaaggata gagataaaag acaccaagga
     1081 agctttagac aagatagagg aagagcaaaa caaaagtaag accaccgcac agcaagcggc
     1141 cgctgatctt cagacctgga ggaggagata tgagggacaa ttggagaagt gaattatata
     1201 aatataaagt agtaaaaatt gaaccattag gagtagcacc caccaaggca aagagaagag
     1261 tggtgcagag agaaaaaaga gcagtgggaa taggagcttt gttccttggg ttcttgggag
     1321 cagcaggaag cactatgggc gcagcgtcaa tgacgctgac ggtacaggcc agacaattat
     1381 tgtctggtat agtgcagcag cagaacaatt tgctgagggc tattgaggcg caacagcatc
     1441 tgttgcaact cacagtctgg ggcatcaagc agctccaggc aagaatcctg gctgtggaaa
     1501 gatacctaaa ggatcaacag ctcctgggga tttggggttg ctctggaaaa ctcatttgca
     1561 ccactgctgt gccttggaat gctagttgga gtaataaatc tctggaacag atttggaatc
     1621 acacgacctg gatggagtgg gacagagaaa ttaacaatta cacaagctta atacactcct
     1681 taattgaaga atcgcaaaac cagcaagaaa agaatgaaca agaattattg gaattagata
     1741 aatgggcaag tttgtggaat tggtttaaca taacaaattg gctgtggtat ataaaattat
     1801 tcataatgat agtaggaggc ttggtaggtt taagaatagt ttttgctgta ctttctatag
     1861 tgaatagagt taggcaggga tattcaccat tatcgtttca gacccacctc ccaaccccga
     1921 ggggacccga caggcccgaa ggaatagaag aagaaggtgg agagagagac agagacagat
     1981 ccattcgatt agtgaacgga tctcgacggt atcgatcacg agactagcct cgaccatcga
     2041 tgtcgacgat aagctttgca aagatggata aagttttaaa cagagaggaa tctttgcagc
     2101 taatggacct tctaggtctt gaaaggagtg ggaattggct ccggtgcccg tcagtgggca
     2161 gagcgcacat cgcccacagt ccccgagaag ttggggggag gggtcggcaa ttgaaccggt
     2221 gcctagagaa ggtggcgcgg ggtaaactgg gaaagtgatg tcgtgtactg gctccgcctt
     2281 tttcccgagg gtgggggaga accgtatata agtgcagtag tcgccgtgaa cgttcttttt
     2341 cgcaacgggt ttgccgccag aacacaggta agtgccgtgt gtggttcccg cgggcctggc
     2401 ctctttacgg gttatggccc ttgcgtgcct tgaattactt ccacctggct gcagtacgtg
     2461 attcttgatc ccgagcttcg ggttggaagt gggtgggaga gttcgaggcc ttgcgcttaa
     2521 ggagcccctt cgcctcgtgc ttgagttgag gcctggcctg ggcgctgggg ccgccgcgtg
     2581 cgaatctggt ggcaccttcg cgcctgtctc gctgctttcg ataagtctct agccatttaa
     2641 aatttttgat gacctgctgc gacgcttttt ttctggcaag atagtcttgt aaatgcgggc
     2701 caagatctgc acactggtat ttcggttttt ggggccgcgg gcggcgacgg ggcccgtgcg
     2761 tcccagcgca catgttcggc gaggcggggc ctgcgagcgc ggccaccgag aatcggacgg
     2821 gggtagtctc aagctggccg gcctgctctg gtgcctggcc tcgcgccgcc gtgtatcgcc
     2881 ccgccctggg cggcaaggct ggcccggtcg gcaccagttg cgtgagcgga aagatggccg
     2941 cttcccggcc ctgctgcagg gagctcaaaa tggaggacgc ggcgctcggg agagcgggcg
     3001 ggtgagtcac ccacacaaag gaaaagggcc tttccgtcct cagccgtcgc ttcatgtgac
     3061 tccacggagt accgggcgcc gtccaggcac ctcgattagt tctcgagctt ttggagtacg
     3121 tcgtctttag gttgggggga ggggttttat gcgatggagt ttccccacac tgagtgggtg
     3181 gagactgaag ttaggccagc ttggcacttg atgtaattct ccttggaatt tgcccttttt
     3241 gagtttggat cttggttcat tctcaagcct cagacagtgg ttcaaagttt ttttcttcca
     3301 tttcaggtgt cgtgaggaat ttcgacattt aaatttaatt aatctcgacg gtatcggtta
     3361 acttttaaaa gaaaaggggg gattgggggg tacagtgcag gggaaagaat agtagacata
     3421 atagcaacag acatacaaac taaagaatta caaaaacaaa ttacaaaaat tcaaaatttt
     3481 atcgatcacg agactagcct cgaggtttaa acccgggagc gccaccatgt caagctcttc
     3541 ctggctcctt ctcagccttg ttgctgtaac tgctgctcag tccaccattg aggaacaggc
     3601 caagacattt ttggacaagt ttaaccacga agccgaagac ctgttctatc aaagttcact
     3661 tgcttcttgg aattataaca ccaatattac tgaagagaat gtccaaaaca tgaataatgc
     3721 tggggacaaa tggtctgcct ttttaaagga acagtccaca cttgcccaaa tgtatccact
     3781 acaagaaatt cagaatctca cagtcaagct tcagctgcag gctcttcagc aaaatgggtc
     3841 ttcagtgctc tcagaagaca agagcaaacg gttgaacaca attctaaata caatgagcac
     3901 catctacagt actggaaaag tttgtaaccc agataatcca caagaatgct tattacttga
     3961 accaggtttg aatgaaataa tggcaaacag tttagactac aatgagaggc tctgggcttg
     4021 ggaaagctgg agatctgagg tcggcaagca gctgaggcca ttatatgaag agtatgtggt
     4081 cttgaaaaat gagatggcaa gagcaaatca ttatgaggac tatggggatt attggagagg
     4141 agactatgaa gtaaatgggg tagatggcta tgactacagc cgcggccagt tgattgaaga
     4201 tgtggaacat acctttgaag agattaaacc attatatgaa catcttcatg cctatgtgag
     4261 ggcaaagttg atgaatgcct atccttccta tatcagtcca attggatgcc tccctgctca
     4321 tttgcttggt gatatgtggg gtagattttg gacaaatctg tactctttga cagttccctt
     4381 tggacagaaa ccaaacatag atgttactga tgcaatggtg gaccaggcct gggatgcaca
     4441 gagaatattc aaggaggccg agaagttctt tgtatctgtt ggtcttccta atatgactca
     4501 aggattctgg gaaaattcca tgctaacgga cccaggaaat gttcagaaag cagtctgcca
     4561 tcccacagct tgggacctgg ggaagggcga cttcaggatc cttatgtgca caaaggtgac
     4621 aatggacgac ttcctgacag ctcatcatga gatggggcat atccagtatg atatggcata
     4681 tgctgcacaa ccttttctgc taagaaatgg agctaatgaa ggattccatg aagctgttgg
     4741 ggaaatcatg tcactttctg cagccacacc taagcattta aaatccattg gtcttctgtc
     4801 acccgatttt caagaagaca atgaaacaga aataaacttc ctgctcaaac aagcactcac
     4861 gattgttggg actctgccat ttacttacat gttagagaag tggaggtgga tggtctttaa
     4921 aggggaaatt cccaaagacc agtggatgaa aaagtggtgg gagatgaagc gagagatagt
     4981 tggggtggtg gaacctgtgc cccatgatga aacatactgt gaccccgcat ctctgttcca
     5041 tgtttctaat gattactcat tcattcgata ttacacaagg accctttacc aattccagtt
     5101 tcaagaagca ctttgtcaag cagctaaaca tgaaggccct ctgcacaaat gtgacatctc
     5161 aaactctaca gaagctggac agaaactgtt caatatgctg aggcttggaa aatcagaacc
     5221 ctggacccta gcattggaaa atgttgtagg agcaaagaac atgaatgtaa ggccactgct
     5281 caactacttt gagcccttat ttacctggct gaaagaccag aacaagaatt cttttgtggg
     5341 atggagtacc gactggagtc catatgcaga ccaaagcatc aaagtgagga taagcctaaa
     5401 atcagctctt ggagataaag catatgaatg gaacgacaat gaaatgtacc tgttccgatc
     5461 atctgttgca tatgctatga ggcagtactt tttaaaagta aaaaatcaga tgattctttt
     5521 tggggaggag gatgtgcgag tggctaattt gaaaccaaga atctccttta atttctttgt
     5581 cactgcacct aaaaatgtgt ctgatatcat tcctagaact gaagttgaaa aggccatcag
     5641 gatgtcccgg agccgtatca atgatgcttt ccgtctgaat gacaacagcc tagagtttct
     5701 ggggatacag ccaacacttg gacctcctaa ccagccccct gtttccatat ggctgattgt
     5761 ttttggagtt gtgatgggag tgatagtggt tggcattgtc atcctgatct tcactgggat
     5821 cagagatcgg aagaagaaaa ataaagcaag aagtggagaa aatccttatg cctccatcga
     5881 tattagcaaa ggagaaaata atccaggatt ccaaaacact gatgatgttc agacctcctt
     5941 ttagcgcgcc tgcaggatca gcaggcacca tggctttgaa ctcagggtca ccaccagcta
     6001 ttggacctta ctatgaaaac catggatacc aaccggaaaa cccctatccc gcacagccca
     6061 ctgtggtccc cactgtctac gaggtgcatc cggctcagta ctacccgtcc cccgtgcccc
     6121 agtacgcccc gagggtcctg acgcaggctt ccaaccccgt cgtctgcacg cagcccaaat
     6181 ccccatccgg gacagtgtgc acctcaaaga ctaagaaagc actgtgcatc accttgaccc
     6241 tggggacctt cctcgtggga gctgcgctgg ccgctggcct actctggaag ttcatgggca
     6301 gcaagtgctc caactctggg atagagtgcg actcctcagg tacctgcatc aacccctcta
     6361 actggtgtga tggcgtgtca cactgccccg gcggggagga cgagaatcgg tgtgttcgcc
     6421 tctacggacc aaacttcatc cttcaggtgt actcatctca gaggaagtcc tggcaccctg
     6481 tgtgccaaga cgactggaac gagaactacg ggcgggcggc ctgcagggac atgggctata
     6541 agaataattt ttactctagc caaggaatag tggatgacag cggatccacc agctttatga
     6601 aactgaacac aagtgccggc aatgtcgata tctataaaaa actgtaccac agtgatgcct
     6661 gttcttcaaa agcagtggtt tctttacgct gtatagcctg cggggtcaac ttgaactcaa
     6721 gccgccagag caggatcgtg ggcggcgaga gcgcgctccc gggggcctgg ccctggcagg
     6781 tcagcctgca cgtccagaac gtccacgtgt gcggaggctc catcatcacc cccgagtgga
     6841 tcgtgacagc cgcccactgc gtggaaaaac ctcttaacaa tccatggcat tggacggcat
     6901 ttgcggggat tttgagacaa tctttcatgt tctatggagc cggataccaa gtagaaaaag
     6961 tgatttctca tccaaattat gactccaaga ccaagaacaa tgacattgcg ctgatgaagc
     7021 tgcagaagcc tctgactttc aacgacctag tgaaaccagt gtgtctgccc aacccaggca
     7081 tgatgctgca gccagaacag ctctgctgga tttccgggtg gggggccacc gaggagaaag
     7141 ggaagacctc agaagtgctg aacgctgcca aggtgcttct cattgagaca cagagatgca
     7201 acagcagata tgtctatgac aacctgatca caccagccat gatctgtgcc ggcttcctgc
     7261 aggggaacgt cgattcttgc cagggtgaca gtggagggcc tctggtcact tcgaagaaca
     7321 atatctggtg gctgataggg gatacaagct ggggttctgg ctgtgccaaa gcttacagac
     7381 caggagtgta cgggaatgtg atggtattca cggactggat ttatcgacaa atgagggcag
     7441 acggctaggg atccatatgc ggaccgtacg tactagtggc cacggctgat catacgggct
     7501 gcaggaattc cgcccccccc cccctaacgt tactggccga agccgcttgg aataaggccg
     7561 gtgtgcgttt gtctatatgt tattttccac catattgccg tcttttggca atgtgagggc
     7621 ccggaaacct ggccctgtct tcttgacgag cattcctagg ggtctttccc ctctcgccaa
     7681 aggaatgcaa ggtctgttga atgtcgtgaa ggaagcagtt cctctggaag cttcttgaag
     7741 acaaacaacg tctgtagcga ccctttgcag gcagcggaac cccccacctg gcgacaggtg
     7801 cctctgcggc caaaagccac gtgtataaga tacacctgca aaggcggcac aaccccagtg
     7861 ccacgttgtg agttggatag ttgtggaaag agtcaaatgg ctctcctcaa gcgtattcaa
     7921 caaggggctg aaggatgccc agaaggtacc ccattgtatg ggatctgatc tggggcctcg
     7981 gtgcacatgc tttacatgtg tttagtcgag gttaaaaaac gtctaggccc cccgaaccac
     8041 ggggacgtgg ttttcctttg aaaaacacga tgataatacc atgaccgagt acaagcccac
     8101 ggtgcgcctc gccacccgcg acgacgtccc cagggccgta cgcaccctcg ccgccgcgtt
     8161 cgccgactac cccgccacgc gccacaccgt cgatccggac cgccacatcg agcgggtcac
     8221 cgagctgcaa gaactcttcc tcacgcgcgt cgggctcgac atcggcaagg tgtgggtcgc
     8281 ggacgacggc gccgcggtgg cggtctggac cacgccggag agcgtcgaag cgggggcggt
     8341 gttcgccgag atcggcccgc gcatggccga gttgagcggt tcccggctgg ccgcgcagca
     8401 acagatggaa ggcctcctgg cgccgcaccg gcccaaggag cccgcgtggt tcctggccac
     8461 cgtcggcgtc tcgcccgacc accagggcaa gggtctgggc agcgccgtcg tgctccccgg
     8521 agtggaggcg gccgagcgcg ccggggtgcc cgccttcctg gagacctccg cgccccgcaa
     8581 cctccccttc tacgagcggc tcggcttcac cgtcaccgcc gacgtcgagg tgcccgaagg
     8641 accgcgcacc tggtgcatga cccgcaagcc cggtgcctga cgggcgcgtc tggaacttcg
     8701 aattcgatat caagcttatc gcgataccgt cgacctcgag ggaattccga taatcaacct
     8761 ctggattaca aaatttgtga aagattgact ggtattctta actatgttgc tccttttacg
     8821 ctatgtggat acgctgcttt aatgcctttg tatcatgcta ttgcttcccg tatggctttc
     8881 attttctcct ccttgtataa atcctggttg ctgtctcttt atgaggagtt gtggcccgtt
     8941 gtcaggcaac gtggcgtggt gtgcactgtg tttgctgacg caacccccac tggttggggc
     9001 attgccacca cctgtcagct cctttccggg actttcgctt tccccctccc tattgccacg
     9061 gcggaactca tcgccgcctg ccttgcccgc tgctggacag gggctcggct gttgggcact
     9121 gacaattccg tggtgttgtc ggggaagctg acgtcctttc catggctgct cgcctgtgtt
     9181 gccacctgga ttctgcgcgg gacgtccttc tgctacgtcc cttcggccct caatccagcg
     9241 gaccttcctt cccgcggcct gctgccggct ctgcggcctc ttccgcgtct tcgccttcgc
     9301 cctcagacga gtcggatctc cctttgggcc gcctccccgc atcgggaatt cgagctcggt
     9361 acctttaaga ccaatgactt acaaggcagc tgtagatctt agccactttt taaaagaaaa
     9421 ggggggactg gaagggctaa ttcactccca acgaagacaa gatgggatca attcaccatg
     9481 ggaataactt cgtatagcat acattatacg aagttatgct gctttttgct tgtactgggt
     9541 ctctctggtt agaccagatc tgagcctggg agctctctgg ctaactaggg aacccactgc
     9601 ttaagcctca ataaagcttg ccttgagtgc ttcaagtagt gtgtgcccgt ctgttgtgtg
     9661 actctggtaa ctagagatcc ctcagaccct tttagtcagt gtggaaaatc tctagcagca
     9721 tctagaatta attccgtgta ttctatagtg tcacctaaat cgtatgtgta tgatacataa
     9781 ggttatgtat taattgtagc cgcgttctaa cgacaatatg tacaagccta attgtgtagc
     9841 atctggctta ctgaagcaga ccctatcatc tctctcgtaa actgccgtca gagtcggttt
     9901 ggttggacga accttctgag tttctggtaa cgccgtcccg cacccggaaa tggtcagcga
     9961 accaatcagc agggtcatcg ctagccagat cctctacgcc ggacgcatcg tggccggcat
    10021 caccggcgcc acaggtgcgg ttgctggcgc ctatatcgcc gacatcaccg atggggaaga
    10081 tcgggctcgc cacttcgggc tcatgagcgc ttgtttcggc gtgggtatgg tggcaggccc
    10141 cgtggccggg ggactgttgg gcgccatctc cttgcatgca ccattccttg cggcggcggt
    10201 gctcaacggc ctcaacctac tactgggctg cttcctaatg caggagtcgc ataagggaga
    10261 gcgtcgaatg gtgcactctc agtacaatct gctctgatgc cgcatagtta agccagcccc
    10321 gacacccgcc aacacccgct gacgcgccct gacgggcttg tctgctcccg gcatccgctt
    10381 acagacaagc tgtgaccgtc tccgggagct gcatgtgtca gaggttttca ccgtcatcac
    10441 cgaaacgcgc gagacgaaag ggcctcgtga tacgcctatt tttataggtt aatgtcatga
    10501 taataatggt ttcttagacg tcaggtggca cttttcgggg aaatgtgcgc ggaaccccta
    10561 tttgtttatt tttctaaata cattcaaata tgtatccgct catgagacaa taaccctgat
    10621 aaatgcttca ataatattga aaaaggaaga gtatgagtat tcaacatttc cgtgtcgccc
    10681 ttattccctt ttttgcggca ttttgccttc ctgtttttgc tcacccagaa acgctggtga
    10741 aagtaaaaga tgctgaagat cagttgggtg cacgagtggg ttacatcgaa ctggatctca
    10801 acagcggtaa gatccttgag agttttcgcc ccgaagaacg ttttccaatg atgagcactt
    10861 ttaaagttct gctatgtggc gcggtattat cccgtattga cgccgggcaa gagcaactcg
    10921 gtcgccgcat acactattct cagaatgact tggttgagta ctcaccagtc acagaaaagc
    10981 atcttacgga tggcatgaca gtaagagaat tatgcagtgc tgccataacc atgagtgata
    11041 acactgcggc caacttactt ctgacaacga tcggaggacc gaaggagcta accgcttttt
    11101 tgcacaacat gggggatcat gtaactcgcc ttgatcgttg ggaaccggag ctgaatgaag
    11161 ccataccaaa cgacgagcgt gacaccacga tgcctgtagc aatggcaaca acgttgcgca
    11221 aactattaac tggcgaacta cttactctag cttcccggca acaattaata gactggatgg
    11281 aggcggataa agttgcagga ccacttctgc gctcggccct tccggctggc tggtttattg
    11341 ctgataaatc tggagccggt gagcgtgggt ctcgcggtat cattgcagca ctggggccag
    11401 atggtaagcc ctcccgtatc gtagttatct acacgacggg gagtcaggca actatggatg
    11461 aacgaaatag acagatcgct gagataggtg cctcactgat taagcattgg taactgtcag
    11521 accaagttta ctcatatata ctttagattg atttaaaact tcatttttaa tttaaaagga
    11581 tctaggtgaa gatccttttt gataatctca tgaccaaaat cccttaacgt gagttttcgt
    11641 tccactgagc gtcagacccc gtagaaaaga tcaaaggatc ttcttgagat cctttttttc
    11701 tgcgcgtaat ctgctgcttg caaacaaaaa aaccaccgct accagcggtg gtttgtttgc
    11761 cggatcaaga gctaccaact ctttttccga aggtaactgg cttcagcaga gcgcagatac
    11821 caaatactgt tcttctagtg tagccgtagt taggccacca cttcaagaac tctgtagcac
    11881 cgcctacata cctcgctctg ctaatcctgt taccagtggc tgctgccagt ggcgataagt
    11941 cgtgtcttac cgggttggac tcaagacgat agttaccgga taaggcgcag cggtcgggct
    12001 gaacgggggg ttcgtgcaca cagcccagct tggagcgaac gacctacacc gaactgagat
    12061 acctacagcg tgagctatga gaaagcgcca cgcttcccga agggagaaag gcggacaggt
    12121 atccggtaag cggcagggtc ggaacaggag agcgcacgag ggagcttcca gggggaaacg
    12181 cctggtatct ttatagtcct gtcgggtttc gccacctctg acttgagcgt cgatttttgt
    12241 gatgctcgtc aggggggcgg agcctatgga aaaacgccag caacgcggcc tttttacggt
    12301 tcctggcctt ttgctggcct tttgctcaca tgttctttcc tgcgttatcc cctgattctg
    12361 tggataaccg tattaccgcc tttgagtgag ctgataccgc tcgccgcagc cgaacgaccg
    12421 agcgcagcga gtcagtgagc gaggaagcgg aagagcgccc aatacgcaaa ccgcctctcc
    12481 ccgcgcgttg gccgattcat taatgcagct gtggaatgtg tgtcagttag ggtgtggaaa
    12541 gtccccaggc tccccagcag gcagaagtat gcaaagcatg catctcaatt agtcagcaac
    12601 caggtgtgga aagtccccag gctccccagc aggcagaagt atgcaaagca tgcatctcaa
    12661 ttagtcagca accatagtcc cgcccctaac tccgcccatc ccgcccctaa ctccgcccag
    12721 ttccgcccat tctccgcccc atggctgact aatttttttt atttatgcag aggccgaggc
    12781 cgcctcggcc tctgagctat tccagaagta gtgaggaggc ttttttggag gcctaggctt
    12841 ttgcaaaaag cttggacaca agacaggctt gcgagatatg tttgagaata ccactttatc
    12901 ccgcgtcagg gagaggcagt gcgtaaaaag acgcggactc atgtgaaata ctggttttta
    12961 gtgcgccaga tctctataat ctcgcgcaac ctattttccc ctcgaacact ttttaagccg
    13021 tagataaaca ggctgggaca cttcacatga gcgaaaaata catcgtcacc tgggacatgt
    13081 tgcagatcca tgcacgtaaa ctcgcaagcc gactgatgcc ttctgaacaa tggaaaggca
    13141 ttattgccgt aagccgtggc ggtctgtacc gggtgcgtta ctggcgcgtg aactgggtat
    13201 tcgtcatgtc gataccgttt gtatttccag ctacgatcac gacaaccagc gcgagcttaa
    13261 agtgctgaaa cgcgcagaag gcgatggcga aggcttcatc gttattgatg acctggtgga
    13321 taccggtggt actgcggttg cgattcgtga aatgtatcca aaagcgcact ttgtcaccat
    13381 cttcgcaaaa ccggctggtc gtccgctggt tgatgactat gttgttgata tcccgcaaga
    13441 tacctggatt gaacagccgt gggatatggg cgtcgtattc gtcccgccaa tctccggtcg
    13501 ctaatctttt caacgcctgg cactgccggg cgttgttctt tttaacttca ggcgggttac
    13561 aatagtttcc agtaagtatt ctggaggctg catccatgac acaggcaaac ctgagcgaaa
    13621 ccctgttcaa accccgcttt aaacatcctg aaacctcgac gctagtccgc cgctttaatc
    13681 acggcgcaca accgcctgtg cagtcggccc ttgatggtaa aaccatccct cactggtatc
    13741 gcatgattaa ccgtctgatg tggatctggc gcggcattga cccacgcgaa atcctcgacg
    13801 tccaggcacg tattgtgatg agcgatgccg aacgtaccga cgatgattta tacgatacgg
    13861 tgattggcta ccgtggcggc aactggattt atgagtgggc cccggatctt tgtgaaggaa
    13921 ccttacttct gtggtgtgac ataattggac aaactaccta cagagattta aagctctaag
    13981 gtaaatataa aatttttaag tgtataatgt gttaaactac tgattctaat tgtttgtgta
    14041 ttttagattc caacctatgg aactgatgaa tgggagcagt ggtggaatgc ctttaatgag
    14101 gaaaacctgt tttgctcaga agaaatgcca tctagtgatg atgaggctac tgctgactct
    14161 caacattcta ctcctccaaa aaagaagaga aaggtagaag accccaagga ctttccttca
    14221 gaattgctaa gttttttgag tcatgctgtg tttagtaata gaactcttgc ttgctttgct
    14281 atttacacca caaaggaaaa agctgcactg ctatacaaga aaattatgga aaaatattct
    14341 gtaaccttta taagtaggca taacagttat aatcataaca tactgttttt tcttactcca
    14401 cacaggcata gagtgtctgc tattaataac tatgctcaaa aattgtgtac ctttagcttt
    14461 ttaatttgta aaggggttaa taaggaatat ttgatgtata gtgccttgac tagagatcat
    14521 aatcagccat accacatttg tagaggtttt acttgcttta aaaaacctcc cacacctccc
    14581 cctgaacctg aaacataaaa tgaatgcaat tgttgttgtt aacttgttta ttgcagctta
    14641 taatggttac aaataaagca atagcatcac aaatttcaca aataaagcat ttttttcact
    14701 gcattctagt tgtggtttgt ccaaactcat caatgtatct tatcatgtct ggatcaactg
    14761 gataactcaa gctaaccaaa atcatcccaa acttcccacc ccatacccta ttaccactgc
    14821 caattacctg tggtttcatt tactctaaac ctgtgattcc tctgaattat tttcatttta
    14881 aagaaattgt atttgttaaa tatgtactac aaacttagta gttggaagg
//
