[The description below was written by a language model from this plasmid's Addgene catalogue record and the feature table of its GenBank file.]
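Description:
pWPI-IRES-Puro-Ak-ACE2-TMPRSS2 is a 14.9 kb HIV-1-based lentiviral transfer vector built on the pWPI-IRES-Puro-Ak backbone to deliver human ACE2 and TMPRSS2 into mammalian cells. It is propagated in E. coli under ampicillin selection (bla gene). The annotated origin is of the ColE1/pUC type, although the catalogue lists the plasmid as low copy, and a recombination-deficient strain is specified, as is common for LTR-containing plasmids. The viral framework comprises an HIV-1 LTR spanning the plasmid's numbering origin, the Psi packaging signal, the Rev response element for Rev-dependent RNA export, a cPPT/CTS element, and a downstream truncated LTR preceded by a loxP site. The automated labels call the upstream LTR "3'" and the downstream one "5' (truncated)", which appears to be an annotation artefact. The backbone also carries an SV40 promoter/origin, small t intron and SV40 poly(A) signal.

Expression is driven by the human EF-1-alpha promoter with its first intron. The roughly 3.9 kb ACE2/TMPRSS2 insert, introduced by Gibson assembly, is not itself annotated in the feature table, but it evidently occupies the unannotated stretch between the cPPT/CTS and the EMCV IRES. The record does not state how the two coding sequences are joined or separated. Downstream, the IRES directs translation of puromycin N-acetyltransferase from the same transcript, so puromycin resistance is coupled to transgene expression, and a WPRE enhances transcript stability and expression.

The construct is suited to generating stable puromycin-selected cell lines co-expressing ACE2 and the TMPRSS2 protease. These are known as the SARS-CoV-2 receptor and a spike-priming protease, though the record gives no purpose beyond expression of the two genes.
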