Addgene plasmid #154987: pWPI-IRES-Puro-Ak-ACE2-TMPRSS2
Purpose: Lentiviral vector expressing Human ACE2 and TMPRSS2
Depositing lab: Sonja Best. Depositing organization: National Institute of Allergy and Infectious Diseases (NIAID).
Backbone
  Vector backbone: pWPI-IRES-Puro-Ak
  Vector type: Lentiviral
Growth in bacteria
  Bacterial resistance: Ampicillin, 100 μg/mL
  Growth temperature: 37°C
  Growth strain: NEB Stable
  Copy number: Low Copy
Gene/Insert
  Gene/Insert name: ACE2 and TMPRSS2
  Species: H. sapiens (human)
  Insert size (bp): 3922
  Entrez Gene: ACE2 (a.k.a. ACEH); TMPRSS2 (a.k.a. PRSS10)
  Cloning method: Gibson Cloning
Terms and licenses: Academic/Nonprofit Terms; Industry Terms: Not Available to Industry
How to cite: pWPI-IRES-Puro-Ak-ACE2-TMPRSS2 was a gift from Sonja Best (Addgene plasmid # 154987 ; http://n2t.net/addgene:154987 ; RRID:Addgene_154987)
